>Addgene plasmid #224780 | pPICZ:K2P2.1(mTREK-1)Cryst S112C | addgene full sequence | sequence record 445194 | Addgene NGS Result
GAAGATCCTTTGATCTTTTCTACGGGGTCTGACGCTCAGTGGAACGAAAACTCACGTTAAGGGATTTTGG
TCATGAGATCAGATCTAACATCCAAAGACGAAAGGTTGAATGAAACCTTTTTGCCATCCGACATCCACAG
GTCCATTCTCACACATAAGTGCCAAACGCAACAGGAGGGGATACACTAGCAGCAGACCGTTGCAAACGCA
GGACCTCCACTCCTCTTCTCCTCAACACCCACTTTTGCCATCGAAAAACCAGCCCAGTTATTGGGCTTGA
TTGGAGCTCGCTCATTCCAATTCCTTCTATTAGGCTACTAACACCATGACTTTATTAGCCTGTCTATCCT
GGCCCCCCTGGCGAGGTTCATGTTTGTTTATTTCCGAATGCAACAAGCTCCGCATTACACCCGAACATCA
CTCCAGATGAGGGCTTTCTGAGTGTGGGGTCAAATAGTTTCATGTTCCCCAAATGGCCCAAAACTGACAG
TTTAAACGCTGTCTTGGAACCTAATATGACAAAAGCGTGATCTCATCCAAGATGAACTAAGTTTGGTTCG
TTGAAATGCTAACGGCCAGTTGGTCAAAAAGAAACTTCCAAAAGTCGGCATACCGTTTGTCTTGTTTGGT
ATTGATTGACGAATGCTCAAAAATAATCTCATTAATGCTTAGCGCAGTCTCTCTATCGCTTCTGAACCCC
GGTGCACCTGTGCCGAAACGCAAATGGGGAAACACCCGCTTTTTGGATGATTATGCATTGTCTCCACATT
GTATGCTTCCAAGATTCTGGTGGGAATACTGCTGATAGCCTAACGTTCATGATCAAAATTTAACTGTTCT
AACCCCTACTTGACAGCAATATATAAACAGAAGGAAGCTGCCCTGTCTTAAACCTTTTTTTTTATCATCA
TTATTAGCTTACTTTCATAATTGCGACTGGTTCCAATTGACAAGCTTTTGATTTTAACGACTTTTAACGA
CAACTTGAGAAGATCAAAAAACAACTAATTATTCGAAGCTAGCCTCGAGCCACCATGTCATTCTCCTCAA
AACCCACCGTGCTTGCTTCCCGGGTGGAGAGTGACTCGGCCATTAATGTTATGAAATGGAAGACGGTCTC
CACGATTTTCCTGGTGGTCGTCCTCTACCTGATCATCGGAGCCACGGTGTTCAAGGCATTGGAGCAGCCT
CAGGAGATTTCCCAGAGGACCACCATTGTGATCCAGAGGGAGAAGTTCTTACGCGCGCATCCCTGCGTCA
GCGACCAGGAGCTGGACGAACTCATCCAGCAAATAGTGGCAGCAATAAACGCAGGAATTATCCCCTTAGG
AGCCAGCTCCAATCAAGTTAGTCACTGGGACCTCGGATGCTCTTTCTTCTTTGCTGGTACTGTTATCACA
ACCATAGGATTTGGAAACATCTCCCCACGAACTGAAGGTGGAAAAATATTCTGCATCATCTATGCCTTGC
TGGGAATTCCCCTCTTTGGCTTTCTACTGGCTGGGGTTGGTGATCAGCTAGGAACTATATTTGGAAAAGG
AATTGCCAAAGTGGAAGACACATTTATTAAGTGGAATGTTAGTCAGACGAAGATTCGTATCATCTCCACC
ATCATCTTCATCCTGTTTGGCTGTGTCCTCTTTGTGGCTCTCCCTGCGGTCATATTCAAGCACATAGAAG
GCTGGAGCGCCCTGGACGCTATCTATTTTGTGGTTATCACTCTGACGACCATTGGATTTGGAGACTACGT
GGCAGGTGGATCAGACATTGAATATCTGGACTTCTACAAGCCTGTGGTGTGGTTCTGGATCCTCGTTGGG
CTGGCCTACTTTGCAGCTGTTCTGAGCATGATTGGGGACTGGCTACGGGTGATCGCTAAGAAGACGAAGG
AAGCGGTGGGAGAGTTCAGAGCGCATGCCGCTGAGTGGACAGCCAATGTCACTTCCAATTCTTTGGAAGT
TTTGTTTCAAGGTCCAACTGCTGCCGCCGCTGTGAGCAAGGGCGAGGAGCTGTTCACCGGGGTGGTGCCC
ATCCTGGTCGAGCTGGACGGCGACGTAAACGGCCACAAGTTCAGCGTGTCCGGCGAGGGCGAGGGCGATG
CCACCTACGGCAAGCTGACCCTGAAGTTCATCTGCACCACCGGCAAGCTGCCCGTGCCCTGGCCCACCCT
CGTGACCACCCTGACCTACGGCGTGCAGTGCTTCAGCCGCTACCCCGACCACATGAAGCAGCACGACTTC
TTCAAGTCCGCCATGCCCGAAGGCTACGTCCAGGAGCGCACCATCTTCTTCAAGGACGACGGCAACTACA
AGACCCGCGCCGAGGTGAAGTTCGAGGGCGACACCCTGGTGAACCGCATCGAGCTGAAGGGCATCGACTT
CAAGGAGGACGGCAACATCCTGGGGCACAAGCTGGAGTACAACTACAACAGCCACAACGTCTATATCATG
GCCGACAAGCAGAAGAACGGCATCAAGGTGAACTTCAAGATCCGCCACAACATCGAGGACGGCAGCGTGC
AGCTCGCCGACCACTACCAGCAGAACACCCCCATCGGCGACGGCCCCGTGCTGCTGCCCGACAACCACTA
CCTGAGCACCCAGTCCAAGCTGAGCAAAGACCCCAACGAGAAGCGCGATCACATGGTCCTGCTGGAGTTC
GTGACCGCCGCCGGGATCACTCTCGGCATGGACGAGCTGTACAAGTCCGGAGGTGGTCACCATCACCATC
ACCACCATCACCATCACTAATAGTCTAGAACAAAAACTCATCTCAGAAGAGGATCTGAATAGCGCCGTCG
ACCATCATCATCATCATCATTGAGTTTGTAGCCTTAGACATGACTGTTCCTCAGTTCAAGTTGGGCACTT
ACGAGAAGACCGGTCTTGCTAGATTCTAATCAAGAGGATGTCAGAATGCCATTTGCCTGAGAGATGCAGG
CTTCATTTTTGATACTTTTTTATTTGTAACCTATATAGTATAGGATTTTTTTTGTCATTTTGTTTCTTCT
CGTACGAGCTTGCTCCTGATCAGCCTATCTCGCAGCTGATGAATATCTTGTGGTAGGGGTTTGGGAAAAT
CATTCGAGTTTGATGTTTTTCTTGGTATTTCCCACTCCTCTTCAGAGTACAGAAGATTAAGTGAGACCTT
CGTTTGTGCGGATCTCCCACACACCATAGCTTCAAAATGTTTCTACTCCTTTTTTACTCTTCCAGATTTT
CTCGGACTCCGCGCATCGCCGTACCACTTCAAAACACCCAAGCACAGCATACTAAATTTCCCCTCTTTCT
TCCTCTAGGGTGTCGTTAATTACCCGTACTAAAGGTTTGGAAAAGAAAAAAGAGACCGCCTCGTTTCTTT
TTCTTCGTCGAAAAAGGCAATAAAAATTTTTATCACGTTTCTTTTTCTTGAAAATTTTTTTTTTGATTTT
TTTCTCTTTCGATGACCTCCCATTGATATTTAAGTTAATAAACGGTCTTCAATTTCTCAAGTTTCAGTTT
CATTTTTCTTGTTCTATTACAACTTTTTTTACTTCTTGCTCATTAGAAAGAAAGCATAGCAATCTAATCT
AAGGGCGGTGTTGACAATTAATCATCGGCATAGTATATCGGCATAGTATAATACGACAAGGTGAGGAACT
AAACCATGGCCAAGTTGACCAGTGCCGTTCCGGTGCTCACCGCGCGCGACGTCGCCGGAGCGGTCGAGTT
CTGGACCGACCGGCTCGGGTTCTCCCGGGACTTCGTGGAGGACGACTTCGCCGGTGTGGTCCGGGACGAC
GTGACCCTGTTCATCAGCGCGGTCCAGGACCAGGTGGTGCCGGACAACACCCTGGCCTGGGTGTGGGTGC
GCGGCCTGGACGAGCTGTACGCCGAGTGGTCGGAGGTCGTGTCCACGAACTTCCGGGACGCCTCCGGGCC
GGCCATGACCGAGATCGGCGAGCAGCCGTGGGGGCGGGAGTTCGCCCTGCGCGACCCGGCCGGCAACTGC
GTGCACTTCGTGGCCGAGGAGCAGGACTGACACGTCCGACGCGGCCCGACGGGTCCGAGGCCTCGGAGAT
CCGTCCCCCTTTTCCTTTGTCGATATCATGTAATTAGTTATGTCACGCTTACATTCACGCCCTCCCCCCA
CATCCGCTCTAACCGAAAAGGAAGGAGTTAGACAACCTGAAGTCTAGGTCCCTATTTATTTTTTTATAGT
TATGTTAGTATTAAGAACGTTATTTATATTTCAAATTTTTCTTTTTTTTCTGTACAGACGCGTGTACGCA
TGTAACATTATACTGAAAACCTTGCTTGAGAAGGTTTTGGGACGCTCGAAGGCTTTAATTTGCAAGCTGG
AGACCAACATGTGAGCAAAAGGCCAGCAAAAGGCCAGGAACCGTAAAAAGGCCGCGTTGCTGGCGTTTTT
CCATAGGCTCCGCCCCCCTAACGAGCATCACAAAAATCGACGCTCAAGTCAGAGGTGGCGAAACCCGACA
GGACTATAAAGATACCAGGCGTTTCCCCCTGGAAGCTCCCTCGTGCGCTCTCCTGTTCCGACCCTGCCGC
TTACCGGATACCTGTCCGCCTTTCTCCCTTCGGGAAGCGTGGCGCTTTCTCATAGCTCACGCTGTAGGTA
TCTCAGTTCGGTGTAGGTCGTTCGCTCCAAGCTGGGCTGTGTGCACGAACCCCCCGTTCAGCCCGACCGC
TGCGCCTTATCCGGTAACTATCGTCTTGAGTCCAACCCGGTAAGACACGACTTATCGCCACTGGCAGCAG
CCACTGGTAACAGGATTAGCAGAGCGAGGTATGTAGGCGGTGCTACAGAGTTCTTGAAGTGGTGGCCTAA
CTACGGCTACACTAGAAGAACAGTATTTGGTATCTGCGCTCTGCTGAAGCCAGTTACCTTCGGAAAAAGA
GTTAGTAGCTCTTGATCCGGCAAACAAACCACCGCTGGTAGCGGTGGTTTTTTTGTTTGCAAGCAGCAGA
TTACGCGCAGAAAAAAAGGATCTCAA
Features (pLannotate 1.2.2; 12 found; start..end, strand, type, name):
     82..1017    +  promoter       AOX1 promoter: Pichia pastoris AOX1; inducible promoter, regulated by methanol
   1023..1946    +  CDS            Kcnk2 (fragment): KCNK2_MOUSE - Experimental evidence at protein level: Swiss-Prot protein existence level 1. Ion channel that contributes to passive transmembrane potassium transport. Reversibly converts between a voltage-insensitive potassium leak channel and a voltage-dependent outward rectifying potassium channel in a phosphorylation-dependent manner. In astrocytes, forms mostly heterodimeric potassium channels with KCNK1, with only a minor proportion of functional channels containing homodimeric KCNK2 (PubMed:24496152). In astrocytes, the heterodimer formed by KCNK1 and KCNK2 is required for rapid glutamat
   1992..2705    +  CDS            mEGFP: mEGFP is a basic (constitutively fluorescent) green fluorescent protein published in 2002, derived from Aequorea victoria. It has moderate acid sensitivity.
   2718..2734    +  CDS            6xHis (fragment): 6xHis affinity tag
   2803..2820    +  CDS            capTEV™ (fragment): composite tag for in vivo biotinylation, TEV protease cleavage, and 6xHis tagging
   2831..2896    +  CDS            AOX1 (fragment): ALOX1_KOMPC - Experimental evidence at protein level: Swiss-Prot protein existence level 1. Major isoform of alcohol oxidase, which catalyzes the oxidation of methanol to formaldehyde and hydrogen peroxide, the first step in the methanol utilization pathway of methylotrophic yeasts. From Komagataella phaffii (strain ATCC 76273 / CBS 7435 / CECT 11047 / NRRL Y-11430 / Wegner 21-1) (Yeast) (Pichia pastoris).
   2900..3146    +  terminator     AOX1 terminator: Pichia pastoris AOX1; transcription terminator for AOX1
   3167..3573    +  promoter       TEF1 promoter: S. cerevisiae TEF1; promoter for EF-1α
   3580..3627    +  promoter       EM7 promoter: synthetic bacterial promoter&nbsp
   3646..4020    +  CDS            BleoR: antibiotic-binding protein; Sh ble from Streptoalloteichus hindustanus; confers resistance to bleomycin, phleomycin, and Zeocin™
   4086..4333    +  terminator     CYC1 terminator: S. cerevisiae CYC1; transcription terminator for CYC1
   4408..4996    -  rep_origin     ori: high-copy-number ColE1/pMB1/pBR322/pUC origin of replication
