[The description below was written by a language model from this plasmid's Addgene catalogue record and pLannotate feature annotations shown in this document.]
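Description:
pPICZ:K2P2.1(mTREK-1)Cryst S112C is a yeast expression plasmid of about 5 kb, built on the pPICZ backbone, for producing a crystallization-grade form of the mouse two-pore-domain potassium channel K2P2.1 (TREK-1, Kcnk2) in Pichia pastoris. It is propagated in E. coli through a high-copy ColE1/pUC-type origin. It carries a single selectable marker, the Sh ble gene conferring Zeocin/bleomycin resistance. This gene sits behind tandem TEF1 (yeast) and EM7 (bacterial) promoters and is followed by the CYC1 terminator, so the same marker works in both hosts. No yeast replication origin is annotated, consistent with pPICZ-type vectors, which are normally maintained by integration into the Pichia genome.

The expression cassette is driven by the methanol-inducible AOX1 promoter and closed by the AOX1 terminator. It encodes a truncated channel covering residues 21 to 322, fused at its C-terminus to a 3C protease cleavage site, eGFP and a 10x His tag. The annotation software labels the fluorescent protein as mEGFP and detects the histidine tag only as partial His-tag matches. The GFP allows expression and sample behaviour to be followed by fluorescence, the His tag supports affinity purification, and 3C cleavage removes both. The record lists a set of substitutions that define the "Cryst" construct: K84R, Q85E, T86K, I88L, A89R, Q90A, A92P, N95S, S96D, T97Q, N119A, S300A and E306A. The S112C change appears in the plasmid name but not in the mutation field. The associated work concerns covalent chemogenetic K2P channel activators, which suggests the introduced cysteine is relevant to covalent ligand attachment, although the record does not say so explicitly.
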