Addgene plasmid #224780: pPICZ:K2P2.1(mTREK-1)Cryst S112C
Purpose: Pichia pastoris expression vector for generating mouse TREK-1(21S-322T) + 3C cleavable site + eGFP + 10x His under the AOX1 promoter
Depositing lab: Dan Minor. Depositing organization: University of California, San Francisco (UCSF). Publication: Development of covalent chemogenetic K(2P) channel activators. Deal PE, Lee H, Mondal A, Lolicato M, Mendonca PRF, Black H, Jang S, El-Hilali X, Bryant C, Isacoff EY, Renslo AR, Minor DL Jr. Cell Chem Biol. 2024 Jul 18;31(7):1305-1323.e9. doi: 10.1016/j.chembiol.2024.06.006. PubMed 39029456.
Backbone
  Vector backbone: pPICZ
  Vector type: Yeast Expression
Growth in bacteria
  Bacterial resistance: Bleocin (Zeocin), 50 μg/mL
  Growth temperature: 37°C
  Growth strain: DH5alpha
  Copy number: High Copy
Gene/Insert
  Gene/Insert name: Potassium channel subfamily K member 2 (alt names: Kcnk2; TREK-1)
  Species: M. musculus (mouse)
  Insert size (bp): 1713
  Mutation: K84R / Q85E / T86K / I88L / A89R / Q90A / A92P / N95S / S96D / T97Q / N119A / S300A / E306A
  Entrez Gene: Kcnk2 (a.k.a. A430027H14Rik, TREK-1)
  Promoter: AOX1 promoter
  Cloning method: Restriction Enzyme; 5′ cloning site XhoI (not destroyed); 3′ cloning site XhaI (not destroyed)
  Sequencing primers: 5′ GACTGGTTCCAATTGACAAGC; 3′ gttggtgatcagctaggaac
Terms and licenses: Academic/Nonprofit Terms; Industry Terms: Not Available to Industry
How to cite: pPICZ:K2P2.1(mTREK-1)Cryst S112C was a gift from Dan Minor (Addgene plasmid # 224780 ; http://n2t.net/addgene:224780 ; RRID:Addgene_224780)
